>Addgene plasmid #78623 | pX459_HR_Prnp_3 | depositor full sequence | sequence record 146706 | pX459_HR_Prnp_3
GAGGGCCTATTTCCCATGATTCCTTCATATTTGCATATACGATACAAGGCTGTTAGAGAGATAATTGGAA
TTAATTTGACTGTAAACACAAAGATATTAGTACAAAATACGTGACGTAGAAAGTAATAATTTCTTGGGTA
GTTTGCAGTTTTAAAATTATGTTTTAAAATGGACTATCATATGCTTACCGTAACTTGAAAGTATTTCGAT
TTCTTGGCTTTATATATCTTGTGGAAAGGACGAAACACCGCGAGACCGATGTGAAGATGAGTTTTAGAGC
TAGAAATAGCAAGTTAAAATAAGGCTAGTCCGTTATCAACTTGAAAAAGTGGCACCGAGTCGGTGCTTTT
TTGTTTTAGAGCTAGAAATAGCAAGTTAAAATAAGGCTAGTCCGTTTTTAGCGCGTGCGCCAATTCTGCA
GACAAATGGCTCTAGAGGTACCCGTTACATAACTTACGGTAAATGGCCCGCCTGGCTGACCGCCCAACGA
CCCCCGCCCATTGACGTCAATAGTAACGCCAATAGGGACTTTCCATTGACGTCAATGGGTGGAGTATTTA
CGGTAAACTGCCCACTTGGCAGTACATCAAGTGTATCATATGCCAAGTACGCCCCCTATTGACGTCAATG
ACGGTAAATGGCCCGCCTGGCATTGTGCCCAGTACATGACCTTATGGGACTTTCCTACTTGGCAGTACAT
CTACGTATTAGTCATCGCTATTACCATGGTCGAGGTGAGCCCCACGTTCTGCTTCACTCTCCCCATCTCC
CCCCCCTCCCCACCCCCAATTTTGTATTTATTTATTTTTTAATTATTTTGTGCAGCGATGGGGGCGGGGG
GGGGGGGGGGGCGCGCGCCAGGCGGGGCGGGGCGGGGCGAGGGGCGGGGCGGGGCGAGGCGGAGAGGTGC
GGCGGCAGCCAATCAGAGCGGCGCGCTCCGAAAGTTTCCTTTTATGGCGAGGCGGCGGCGGCGGCGGCCC
TATAAAAAGCGAAGCGCGCGGCGGGCGGGAGTCGCTGCGACGCTGCCTTCGCCCCGTGCCCCGCTCCGCC
GCCGCCTCGCGCCGCCCGCCCCGGCTCTGACTGACCGCGTTACTCCCACAGGTGAGCGGGCGGGACGGCC
CTTCTCCTCCGGGCTGTAATTAGCTGAGCAAGAGGTAAGGGTTTAAGGGATGGTTGGTTGGTGGGGTATT
AATGTTTAATTACCTGGAGCACCTGCCTGAAATCACTTTTTTTCAGGTTGGACCGGTGCCACCATGGACT
ATAAGGACCACGACGGAGACTACAAGGATCATGATATTGATTACAAAGACGATGACGATAAGATGGCCCC
AAAGAAGAAGCGGAAGGTCGGTATCCACGGAGTCCCAGCAGCCGACAAGAAGTACAGCATCGGCCTGGAC
ATCGGCACCAACTCTGTGGGCTGGGCCGTGATCACCGACGAGTACAAGGTGCCCAGCAAGAAATTCAAGG
TGCTGGGCAACACCGACCGGCACAGCATCAAGAAGAACCTGATCGGAGCCCTGCTGTTCGACAGCGGCGA
AACAGCCGAGGCCACCCGGCTGAAGAGAACCGCCAGAAGAAGATACACCAGACGGAAGAACCGGATCTGC
TATCTGCAAGAGATCTTCAGCAACGAGATGGCCAAGGTGGACGACAGCTTCTTCCACAGACTGGAAGAGT
CCTTCCTGGTGGAAGAGGATAAGAAGCACGAGCGGCACCCCATCTTCGGCAACATCGTGGACGAGGTGGC
CTACCACGAGAAGTACCCCACCATCTACCACCTGAGAAAGAAACTGGTGGACAGCACCGACAAGGCCGAC
CTGCGGCTGATCTATCTGGCCCTGGCCCACATGATCAAGTTCCGGGGCCACTTCCTGATCGAGGGCGACC
TGAACCCCGACAACAGCGACGTGGACAAGCTGTTCATCCAGCTGGTGCAGACCTACAACCAGCTGTTCGA
GGAAAACCCCATCAACGCCAGCGGCGTGGACGCCAAGGCCATCCTGTCTGCCAGACTGAGCAAGAGCAGA
CGGCTGGAAAATCTGATCGCCCAGCTGCCCGGCGAGAAGAAGAATGGCCTGTTCGGAAACCTGATTGCCC
TGAGCCTGGGCCTGACCCCCAACTTCAAGAGCAACTTCGACCTGGCCGAGGATGCCAAACTGCAGCTGAG
CAAGGACACCTACGACGACGACCTGGACAACCTGCTGGCCCAGATCGGCGACCAGTACGCCGACCTGTTT
CTGGCCGCCAAGAACCTGTCCGACGCCATCCTGCTGAGCGACATCCTGAGAGTGAACACCGAGATCACCA
AGGCCCCCCTGAGCGCCTCTATGATCAAGAGATACGACGAGCACCACCAGGACCTGACCCTGCTGAAAGC
TCTCGTGCGGCAGCAGCTGCCTGAGAAGTACAAAGAGATTTTCTTCGACCAGAGCAAGAACGGCTACGCC
GGCTACATTGACGGCGGAGCCAGCCAGGAAGAGTTCTACAAGTTCATCAAGCCCATCCTGGAAAAGATGG
ACGGCACCGAGGAACTGCTCGTGAAGCTGAACAGAGAGGACCTGCTGCGGAAGCAGCGGACCTTCGACAA
CGGCAGCATCCCCCACCAGATCCACCTGGGAGAGCTGCACGCCATTCTGCGGCGGCAGGAAGATTTTTAC
CCATTCCTGAAGGACAACCGGGAAAAGATCGAGAAGATCCTGACCTTCCGCATCCCCTACTACGTGGGCC
CTCTGGCCAGGGGAAACAGCAGATTCGCCTGGATGACCAGAAAGAGCGAGGAAACCATCACCCCCTGGAA
CTTCGAGGAAGTGGTGGACAAGGGCGCTTCCGCCCAGAGCTTCATCGAGCGGATGACCAACTTCGATAAG
AACCTGCCCAACGAGAAGGTGCTGCCCAAGCACAGCCTGCTGTACGAGTACTTCACCGTGTATAACGAGC
TGACCAAAGTGAAATACGTGACCGAGGGAATGAGAAAGCCCGCCTTCCTGAGCGGCGAGCAGAAAAAGGC
CATCGTGGACCTGCTGTTCAAGACCAACCGGAAAGTGACCGTGAAGCAGCTGAAAGAGGACTACTTCAAG
AAAATCGAGTGCTTCGACTCCGTGGAAATCTCCGGCGTGGAAGATCGGTTCAACGCCTCCCTGGGCACAT
ACCACGATCTGCTGAAAATTATCAAGGACAAGGACTTCCTGGACAATGAGGAAAACGAGGACATTCTGGA
AGATATCGTGCTGACCCTGACACTGTTTGAGGACAGAGAGATGATCGAGGAACGGCTGAAAACCTATGCC
CACCTGTTCGACGACAAAGTGATGAAGCAGCTGAAGCGGCGGAGATACACCGGCTGGGGCAGGCTGAGCC
GGAAGCTGATCAACGGCATCCGGGACAAGCAGTCCGGCAAGACAATCCTGGATTTCCTGAAGTCCGACGG
CTTCGCCAACAGAAACTTCATGCAGCTGATCCACGACGACAGCCTGACCTTTAAAGAGGACATCCAGAAA
GCCCAGGTGTCCGGCCAGGGCGATAGCCTGCACGAGCACATTGCCAATCTGGCCGGCAGCCCCGCCATTA
AGAAGGGCATCCTGCAGACAGTGAAGGTGGTGGACGAGCTCGTGAAAGTGATGGGCCGGCACAAGCCCGA
GAACATCGTGATCGAAATGGCCAGAGAGAACCAGACCACCCAGAAGGGACAGAAGAACAGCCGCGAGAGA
ATGAAGCGGATCGAAGAGGGCATCAAAGAGCTGGGCAGCCAGATCCTGAAAGAACACCCCGTGGAAAACA
CCCAGCTGCAGAACGAGAAGCTGTACCTGTACTACCTGCAGAATGGGCGGGATATGTACGTGGACCAGGA
ACTGGACATCAACCGGCTGTCCGACTACGATGTGGACCATATCGTGCCTCAGAGCTTTCTGAAGGACGAC
TCCATCGACAACAAGGTGCTGACCAGAAGCGACAAGAACCGGGGCAAGAGCGACAACGTGCCCTCCGAAG
AGGTCGTGAAGAAGATGAAGAACTACTGGCGGCAGCTGCTGAACGCCAAGCTGATTACCCAGAGAAAGTT
CGACAATCTGACCAAGGCCGAGAGAGGCGGCCTGAGCGAACTGGATAAGGCCGGCTTCATCAAGAGACAG
CTGGTGGAAACCCGGCAGATCACAAAGCACGTGGCACAGATCCTGGACTCCCGGATGAACACTAAGTACG
ACGAGAATGACAAGCTGATCCGGGAAGTGAAAGTGATCACCCTGAAGTCCAAGCTGGTGTCCGATTTCCG
GAAGGATTTCCAGTTTTACAAAGTGCGCGAGATCAACAACTACCACCACGCCCACGACGCCTACCTGAAC
GCCGTCGTGGGAACCGCCCTGATCAAAAAGTACCCTAAGCTGGAAAGCGAGTTCGTGTACGGCGACTACA
AGGTGTACGACGTGCGGAAGATGATCGCCAAGAGCGAGCAGGAAATCGGCAAGGCTACCGCCAAGTACTT
CTTCTACAGCAACATCATGAACTTTTTCAAGACCGAGATTACCCTGGCCAACGGCGAGATCCGGAAGCGG
CCTCTGATCGAGACAAACGGCGAAACCGGGGAGATCGTGTGGGATAAGGGCCGGGATTTTGCCACCGTGC
GGAAAGTGCTGAGCATGCCCCAAGTGAATATCGTGAAAAAGACCGAGGTGCAGACAGGCGGCTTCAGCAA
AGAGTCTATCCTGCCCAAGAGGAACAGCGATAAGCTGATCGCCAGAAAGAAGGACTGGGACCCTAAGAAG
TACGGCGGCTTCGACAGCCCCACCGTGGCCTATTCTGTGCTGGTGGTGGCCAAAGTGGAAAAGGGCAAGT
CCAAGAAACTGAAGAGTGTGAAAGAGCTGCTGGGGATCACCATCATGGAAAGAAGCAGCTTCGAGAAGAA
TCCCATCGACTTTCTGGAAGCCAAGGGCTACAAAGAAGTGAAAAAGGACCTGATCATCAAGCTGCCTAAG
TACTCCCTGTTCGAGCTGGAAAACGGCCGGAAGAGAATGCTGGCCTCTGCCGGCGAACTGCAGAAGGGAA
ACGAACTGGCCCTGCCCTCCAAATATGTGAACTTCCTGTACCTGGCCAGCCACTATGAGAAGCTGAAGGG
CTCCCCCGAGGATAATGAGCAGAAACAGCTGTTTGTGGAACAGCACAAGCACTACCTGGACGAGATCATC
GAGCAGATCAGCGAGTTCTCCAAGAGAGTGATCCTGGCCGACGCTAATCTGGACAAAGTGCTGTCCGCCT
ACAACAAGCACCGGGATAAGCCCATCAGAGAGCAGGCCGAGAATATCATCCACCTGTTTACCCTGACCAA
TCTGGGAGCCCCTGCCGCCTTCAAGTACTTTGACACCACCATCGACCGGAAGAGGTACACCAGCACCAAA
GAGGTGCTGGACGCCACCCTGATCCACCAGAGCATCACCGGCCTGTACGAGACACGGATCGACCTGTCTC
AGCTGGGAGGCGACAAAAGGCCGGCGGCCACGAAAAAGGCCGGCCAGGCAAAAAAGAAAAAGGAATTCGG
CAGTGGAGAGGGCAGAGGAAGTCTGCTAACATGCGGTGACGTCGAGGAGAATCCTGGCCCAATGACCGAG
TACAAGCCCACGGTGCGCCTCGCCACCCGCGACGACGTCCCCAGGGCCGTACGCACCCTCGCCGCCGCGT
TCGCCGACTACCCCGCCACGCGCCACACCGTCGATCCGGACCGCCACATCGAGCGGGTCACCGAGCTGCA
AGAACTCTTCCTCACGCGCGTCGGGCTCGACATCGGCAAGGTGTGGGTCGCGGACGACGGCGCCGCGGTG
GCGGTCTGGACCACGCCGGAGAGCGTCGAAGCGGGGGCGGTGTTCGCCGAGATCGGCCCGCGCATGGCCG
AGTTGAGCGGTTCCCGGCTGGCCGCGCAGCAACAGATGGAAGGCCTCCTGGCGCCGCACCGGCCCAAGGA
GCCCGCGTGGTTCCTGGCCACCGTCGGCGTCTCGCCCGACCACCAGGGCAAGGGTCTGGGCAGCGCCGTC
GTGCTCCCCGGAGTGGAGGCGGCCGAGCGCGCCGGGGTGCCCGCCTTCCTGGAGACCTCCGCGCCCCACA
ACCTCCCCTTCTACGAGCGGCTCGGCTTCACCGTCACCGCCGACGTCGAGGTGCCCGAAGGACCGCGCAC
CTGGTGCATGACCCGCAAGCCCGGTGCCTGAGAATTCTAACTAGAGCTCGCTGATCAGCCTCGACTGTGC
CTTCTAGTTGCCAGCCATCTGTTGTTTGCCCCTCCCCCGTGCCTTCCTTGACCCTGGAAGGTGCCACTCC
CACTGTCCTTTCCTAATAAAATGAGGAAATTGCATCGCATTGTCTGAGTAGGTGTCATTCTATTCTGGGG
GGTGGGGTGGGGCAGGACAGCAAGGGGGAGGATTGGGAAGAGAATAGCAGGCATGCTGGGGAGCGGCCGC
AGGAACCCCTAGTGATGGAGTTGGCCACTCCCTCTCTGCGCGCTCGCTCGCTCACTGAGGCCGGGCGACC
AAAGGTCGCCCGACGCCCGGGCTTTGCCCGGGCGGCCTCAGTGAGCGAGCGAGCGCGCAGCTGCCTGCAG
GGGCGCCTGATGCGGTATTTTCTCCTTACGCATCTGTGCGGTATTTCACACCGCATA
[142 nt withheld, positions 6638-6779]
C
[141 nt withheld, positions 6781-6921]
CCTTTGACGTTGGAGTCCACGTTCTTT
[37 nt withheld, positions 6949-6985]
ACCCTATCTCGGGCTATTCTTTTGATTTATAAGGGATTTTGCCGATTTCGGCCTATTGGTTAAAAAATGA
GCTGATTTAACAAAAATTTAACGCGAATTTTAACAAAATATTAACGTTTACAATTTTATGGTGCACTCTC
AGTACAATCTGCTCTGATGCCGCATAGTTAAGCCAGCCCCGACACCCGCCAACACCCGCTGACGCGCCCT
GACGGGCTTGTCTGCTCCCGGCATCCGCTTACAGACAAGCTGTGACCGTCTCCGGGAGCTGCATGTGTCA
GAGGTTTTCACCGTCATCACCGAAACGCGCGAGACGAAAGGGCCTCGTGATACGCCTATTTTTATAGGTT
AATGTCATGATAATAATGGTTTCTTAGACGTCAGGTGGCACTTTTCGGGGAAATGTGCGCGGAACCCCTA
TTTGTTTATTTTTCTAAATACATTCAAATATGTATCCGCTCATGAGACAATAACCCTGATAAATGCTTCA
ATAATATTGAAAAAGGAAGAGTATGAGTATTCAACATTTCCGTGTCGCCCTTATTCCCTTTTTTGCGGCA
TTTTGCCTTCCTGTTTTTGCTCACCCAGAAACGCTGGTGAAAGTAAAAGATGCTGAAGATCAGTTGGGTG
CACGAGTGGGTTACATCGAACTGGATCTCAACAGCGGTAAGATCCTTGAGAGTTTTCGCCCCGAAGAACG
TTTTCCAATGATGAGCACTTTTAAAGTTCTGCTATGTGGCGCGGTATTATCCCGTATTGACGCCGGGCAA
GAGCAACTCGGTCGCCGCATACACTATTCTCAGAATGACTTGGTTGAGTACTCACCAGTCACAGAAAAGC
ATCTTACGGATGGCATGACAGTAAGAGAATTATGCAGTGCTGCCATAACCATGAGTGATAACACTGCGGC
CAACTTACTTCTGACAACGATCGGAGGACCGAAGGAGCTAACCGCTTTTTTGCACAACATGGGGGATCAT
GTAACTCGCCTTGATCGTTGGGAACCGGAGCTGAATGAAGCCATACCAAACGACGAGCGTGACACCACGA
TGCCTGTAGCAATGGCAACAACGTTGCGCAAACTATTAACTGGCGAACTACTTACTCTAGCTTCCCGGCA
ACAATTAATAGACTGGATGGAGGCGGATAAAGTTGCAGGACCACTTCTGCGCTCGGCCCTTCCGGCTGGC
TGGTTTATTGCTGATAAATCTGGAGCCGGTGAGCGTGGAAGCCGCGGTATCATTGCAGCACTGGGGCCAG
ATGGTAAGCCCTCCCGTATCGTAGTTATCTACACGACGGGGAGTCAGGCAACTATGGATGAACGAAATAG
ACAGATCGCTGAGATAGGTGCCTCACTGATTAAGCATTGGTAACTGTCAGACCAAGTTTACTCATATATA
CTTTAGATTGATTTAAAACTTCATTTTTAATTTAAAAGGATCTAGGTGAAGATCCTTTTTGATAATCTCA
TGACCAAAATCCCTTAACGTGAGTTTTCGTTCCACTGAGCGTCAGACCCCGTAGAAAAGATCAAAGGATC
TTCTTGAGATCCTTTTTTTCTGCGCGTAATCTGCTGCTTGCAAACAAAAAAACCACCGCTACCAGCGGTG
GTTTGTTTGCCGGATCAAGAGCTACCAACTCTTTTTCCGAAGGTAACTGGCTTCAGCAGAGCGCAGATAC
CAAATACTGTCCTTCTAGTGTAGCCGTAGTTAGGCCACCACTTCAAGAACTCTGTAGCACCGCCTACATA
CCTCGCTCTGCTAATCCTGTTACCAGTGGCTGCTGCCAGTGGCGATAAGTCGTGTCTTACCGGGTTGGAC
TCAAGACGATAGTTACCGGATAAGGCGCAGCGGTCGGGCTGAACGGGGGGTTCGTGCACACAGCCCAGCT
TGGAGCGAACGACCTACACCGAACTGAGATACCTACAGCGTGAGCTATGAGAAAGCGCCACGCTTCCCGA
AGGGAGAAAGGCGGACAGGTATCCGGTAAGCGGCAGGGTCGGAACAGGAGAGCGCACGAGGGAGCTTCCA
GGGGGAAACGCCTGGTATCTTTATAGTCCTGTCGGGTTTCGCCACCTCTGACTTGAGCGTCGATTTTTGT
GATGCTCGTCAGGGGGGCGGAGCCTATGGAAAAACGCCAGCAACGCGGCCTTTTTACGGTTCCTGGCCTT
TTGCTGGCCTTTTGCTCACATGT
Features (pLannotate 1.2.2; 19 found; start..end, strand, type, name):
      1..241     +  promoter       U6 promoter: RNA polymerase III promoter for human U6 snRNA
    271..346     +  misc_RNA       gRNA scaffold: guide RNA scaffold for the Streptococcus pyogenes CRISPR/Cas9 system
    353..396     +  misc_RNA       gRNA scaffold (fragment): guide RNA scaffold for the Streptococcus pyogenes CRISPR/Cas9 system
    443..728     +  enhancer       CMV enhancer: human cytomegalovirus immediate early enhancer; contains an 18-bp deletion relative to the standard CMV enhancer
    730..1007    +  promoter       chicken β-actin promoter: No description available
   1008..1236    +  intron         hybrid intron: hybrid between chicken β-actin (CBA) and minute virus of mice (MMV) introns (Gray et al., 2011)
   1374..2975    +  CDS            Cas9(N): N-terminal portion of Streptococcus pyogenes Cas9 (Zetsche et al., 2015)
   2976..5474    +  CDS            Cas9(C): C-terminal portion of Streptococcus pyogenes Cas9 (Zetsche et al., 2015)
   5475..5522    +  CDS            nucleoplasmin NLS: bipartite nuclear localization signal from nucleoplasmin
   5592..6191    +  CDS            PuroR (fragment): puromycin N-acetyltransferase; pac from Streptomyces; confers resistance to puromycin
   6225..6336    +  polyA_signal   bGH poly(A) signal: bovine growth hormone polyadenylation signal
   6441..6581    +  repeat_region  AAV2 ITR: inverted terminal repeat of adeno-associated virus serotype 2 inverted
   6586..6637    -  misc_feature   bom (fragment): basis of mobility region from pBR322
   6656..7036    +  rep_origin     M13 ori (sequence partly withheld): M13 bacteriophage origin of replication; arrow indicates direction of (+) strand synthesis
   7112..7161    -  misc_feature   bom (fragment): basis of mobility region from pBR322
   7263..7298    -  CDS            rop (fragment): Rop protein, which maintains plasmids at low copy number; rop
   7393..7497    +  promoter       AmpR promoter: bla
   7498..8358    +  CDS            AmpR: β-lactamase; bla; confers resistance to ampicillin, carbenicillin, and related antibiotics
   8529..9117    +  rep_origin     ori: high-copy-number ColE1/pMB1/pBR322/pUC origin of replication
