[The description below was written by a language model from this plasmid's Addgene catalogue record and pLannotate feature annotations shown in this document.]
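Description:
pX459_HR_Prnp_3 is a 9,178 bp all-in-one CRISPR/Cas9 plasmid for mammalian cells, built on the pX459 backbone and carrying a guide RNA directed against the coding sequence of the mouse prion protein gene, Prnp. It is propagated in bacteria as a high-copy plasmid through a ColE1/pUC-type origin with ampicillin selection (AmpR under its own bla promoter). The backbone also contains an M13/f1-type phage origin. A single AAV2 ITR and small bom and rop fragments are annotated as well. These appear to be backbone remnants, since one ITR alone would not support AAV packaging.

The plasmid has two expression units. A human U6 RNA polymerase III promoter drives the chimeric single guide RNA. The Prnp-specific spacer (HR_Prnp_3) was inserted between the promoter and the Streptococcus pyogenes gRNA scaffold using BbsI sites that were destroyed during cloning. A second partial scaffold fragment is also annotated just downstream. The other unit uses a hybrid CBA-type promoter (CMV enhancer, chicken β-actin promoter and a hybrid intron) to express SpCas9, which the annotation tool splits into contiguous N- and C-terminal portions. Cas9 is followed by a nucleoplasmin nuclear localization signal and puromycin N-acetyltransferase, and the unit ends with a bGH polyadenylation signal. According to the catalogue entry, Cas9 and the puromycin marker are joined by a 2A peptide, although the feature table does not annotate it. This arrangement yields both proteins from one transcript, so transfected cells can be enriched with puromycin.

The plasmid is intended for Cas9 cleavage within mouse Prnp, in work aimed at changing the gene's sequence and expression levels. The "HR" in the name suggests use with homologous recombination, but the record describes no donor template.
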