Addgene plasmid #78623: pX459_HR_Prnp_3
Purpose: pX459 vector encoding SpCas9-2A-Puro and a chimeric guide RNA targeting Prnp coding sequence
Depositing lab: Walker Jackson. Publication: Manipulating the Prion Protein Gene Sequence and Expression Levels with CRISPR/Cas9. Kaczmarczyk L, Mende Y, Zevnik B, Jackson WS. PLoS One. 2016 Apr 29;11(4):e0154604. doi: 10.1371/journal.pone.0154604. eCollection 2016. PONE-D-16-11813 PubMed 27128441.
Backbone
  Vector backbone: pX459
  Total vector size (bp): 9178
  Vector type: Mammalian Expression, Mouse Targeting, CRISPR
  Selectable markers: Puromycin
Growth in bacteria
  Bacterial resistance: Ampicillin, 100 μg/mL
  Growth temperature: 37°C
  Growth strain: NEB Stable
  Copy number: High Copy
Gene/Insert
  Gene/Insert name: HR_Prnp_3
  Species: M. musculus (mouse)
  Entrez Gene: Prnp (a.k.a. CD230, PrP, PrP<C>, PrPC, PrPSc, Prn-i, Prn-p, Sinc, prP27-30, prP33-35C)
  Promoter: U6
  Cloning method: Restriction Enzyme; 5′ cloning site BbsI (destroyed during cloning); 3′ cloning site BbsI (destroyed during cloning)
  Sequencing primers: 5′ ACTATCATATGCTTACCGTAAC
Terms and licenses: Academic/Nonprofit Terms; Industry Terms: Not Available to Industry
How to cite: pX459_HR_Prnp_3 was a gift from Walker Jackson (Addgene plasmid # 78623 ; http://n2t.net/addgene:78623 ; RRID:Addgene_78623)
