>Addgene plasmid #78623 | pX459_HR_Prnp_3 | addgene partial sequence | sequence record 153140 | pBR322ori-F 5'-GGGAAACGCCTGGTATCTTT-3'
CCTCTGACTTGAGCGTCGATTTTTGTGATGCTCGTCAGGGGGGCGGAGCCTATGGAAAAACGCCAGCAAC
GCGGCCTTTTTACGGTTCCTGGCCTTTTGCTGGCCTTTTGCTCACATGTGAGGGCCTATTTCCCATGATT
CCTTCATATTTGCATATACGATACAAGGCTGTTAGAGAGATAATTGGAATTAATTTGACTGTAAACACAA
AGATATTAGTACAAAATACGTGACGTAGAAAGTAATAATTTCTTGGGTAGTTTGCAGTTTTAAAATTATG
TTTTAAAATGGACTATCATATGCTTACCGTAACTTGAAAGTATTTCGATTTCTTGGCTTTATATATCTTG
TGGAAAGGACGAAACACCGCGAGACCGATGTGAAGATGAGTTTTAGAGCTAGAAATAGCAAGTTAAAATA
AGGCTAGTCCGTTATCAACTTGAAAAAGTGGCACCGAGTCGGTGCTTTTTTGTTTTAGAGCTAGAAATAG
CAAGTTAAAATAAGGCTAGTCCGTTTTTAGCGCGTGCGCCAATTCTGCAGACAAATGGCTCTAGAGGTAC
CCGTTACATAACTTACGGTAAATGGCCCGCCTGGCTGACCGCCCAACGACCCCCGCCCATTGACGTCAAT
AGTAACGCCAATAGGGACTTTCCATTGACGTCAATGGGTGGAGTATTTACGGTAAACTGCCCACTTGGCA
GTA
