>Addgene plasmid #78623 | pX459_HR_Prnp_3 | addgene partial sequence | sequence record 153142 | puro-variant-R 5'-gtgggcttgtactcggtcat-3'
CTTCCTCTGCCCTCTCCACTGCCGAATTCCTTTTTCTTTTTTGCCTGGCCGGCCTTTTTCGTGGCCGCCG
GCCTTTTGTCGCCTCCCAGCTGAGACAGGTCGATCCGTGTCTCGTACAGGCCGGTGATGCTCTGGTGGAT
CAGGGTGGCGTCCAGCACCTCTTTGGTGCTGGTGTACCTCTTCCGGTCGATGGTGGTGTCAAAGTACTTG
AAGGCGGCAGGGGCTCCCAGATTGGTCAGGGTAAACAGGTGGATGATATTCTCGGCCTGCTCTCTGATGG
GCTTATCCCGGTGCTTGTTGTAGGCGGACAGCACTTTGTCCAGATTAGCGTCGGCCAGGATCACTCTCTT
GGAGAACTCGCTGATCTGCTCGATGATCTCGTCCAGGTAGTGCTTGTGCTGTTCCACAAACAGCTGTTTC
TGCTCATTATCCTCGGGGGAGCCCTTCAGCTTCTCATAGTGGCTGGCCAGGTACAGGAAGTTCACATATT
TGGAGGGCAGGGCCAGTTCGTTTCCCTTCTGCAGTTCGCCGGCAGAGGCCAGCATTCTCTTCCGGCCGTT
TTCCAGCTCGAACAGGGAGTACTTAGGCAGCTTGATGATCAGGTCCTTTTTCACTTCTTTGTAGCCCTTG
GCTTCCAGAAAGTCGATGGGATTCTTCTCGAAGCTGCTTCTTTCCATGATGGTGATCCCCAGCAGCTCTT
TCACACTCTTCAGTTTCTTGGACTTGCCCTTTTCCACTTTGGCCACCACCAGCACAGAATAGGCCACGGT
GGGGCTGTCGAAGCCGCCGTACTTCTTAGGGTCCCAGTCCTTCTTTCTGGCGATCAGCTTATCGCTGTTC
CTCTTGGGCAGGATAGACTCTTTGCTGAAGCCGCCTGTCTGCACCTCGGTCTTTTT
